>Addgene plasmid #44381 | pZE-PalkB-GFP | depositor full sequence | sequence record 60470 | pZE-PalkB-GFP sequence 3123 bps
GACGTCTTACCCGGAAGCCCGGGTTTTGGAGGTTTCCAATCGTGCCTTGGCGCAGCGACAGCCCTCGGTC
CCCCAGATAGCCATTGATCACCGCCAGCATGCTTGCGGCCAGCTCGTGTTTTTCCAGCAGACGACGGAGC
AAAAACTACCCGTAGGTGTAGTTGGCGCAAGCGTCCGATTAGCTCAGGTTTAAGATGTCGAGAGTGAGAG
TGGGCGGCTTAACTTTCTCAGTTAGGCATAAAATTACGTCTTAAATCTCGTAGCGACTAATTTAATAAAA
ATTGGAGAACACCAAAGAATTCATTAAAGAGGAGAAAGGTACCGCATGCGTAAAGGAGAAGAACTTTTCA
CTGGAGTTGTCCCAATTCTTGTTGAATTAGATGGTGATGTTAATGGGCACAAATTTTCTGTCAGTGGAGA
GGGTGAAGGTGATGCAACATACGGAAAACTTACCCTTAAATTTATTTGCACTACTGGAAAACTACCTGTT
CCATGGCCAACACTTGTCACTACTTTCGGTTATGGTGTTCAATGCTTTGCGAGATACCCAGATCATATGA
AACAGCATGACTTTTTCAAGAGTGCCATGCCCGAAGGTTATGTACAGGAAAGAACTATATTTTTCAAAGA
TGACGGGAACTACAAGACACGTGCTGAAGTCAAGTTTGAAGGTGATACCCTTGTTAATAGAATCGAGTTA
AAAGGTATTGATTTTAAAGAAGATGGAAACATTCTTGGACACAAATTGGAATACAACTATAACTCACACA
ATGTATACATCATGGCAGACAAACAAAAGAATGGAATCAAAGTTAACTTCAAAATTAGACACAACATTGA
AGATGGAAGCGTTCAACTAGCAGACCATTATCAACAAAATACTCCAATTGGCGATGGCCCTGTCCTTTTA
CCAGACAACCATTACCTGTCCACACAATCTGCCCTTTCGAAAGATCCCAACGAAAAGAGAGACCACATGG
TCCTTCTTGAGTTTGTAACAGCTGCTGGGATTACACATGGCATGGATGAACTATACAAAAGGCCTGCAGC
AAACGACGAAAACTACGCTGCAGCAGTTTAATAAGCTTGATATCGAATTCCTGCAGCCCGGGGGATCCCA
TGGTACGCGTGCTAGAGGCATCAAATAAAACGAAAGGCTCAGTCGAAAGACTGGGCCTTTCGTTTTATCT
GTTGTTTGTCGGTGAACGCTCTCCTGAGTAGGACAAATCCGCCGCCCTAGACCTAGGCGTTCGGCTGCGG
CGAGCGGTATCAGCTCACTCAAAGGCGGTAATACGGTTATCCACAGAATCAGGGGATAACGCAGGAAAGA
ACATGTGAGCAAAAGGCCAGCAAAAGGCCAGGAACCGTAAAAAGGCCGCGTTGCTGGCGTTTTTCCATAG
GCTCCGCCCCCCTGACGAGCATCACAAAAATCGACGCTCAAGTCAGAGGTGGCGAAACCCGACAGGACTA
TAAAGATACCAGGCGTTTCCCCCTGGAAGCTCCCTCGTGCGCTCTCCTGTTCCGACCCTGCCGCTTACCG
GATACCTGTCCGCCTTTCTCCCTTCGGGAAGCGTGGCGCTTTCTCAATGCTCACGCTGTAGGTATCTCAG
TTCGGTGTAGGTCGTTCGCTCCAAGCTGGGCTGTGTGCACGAACCCCCCGTTCAGCCCGACCGCTGCGCC
TTATCCGGTAACTATCGTCTTGAGTCCAACCCGGTAAGACACGACTTATCGCCACTGGCAGCAGCCACTG
GTAACAGGATTAGCAGAGCGAGGTATGTAGGCGGTGCTACAGAGTTCTTGAAGTGGTGGCCTAACTACGG
CTACACTAGAAGGACAGTATTTGGTATCTGCGCTCTGCTGAAGCCAGTTACCTTCGGAAAAAGAGTTGGT
AGCTCTTGATCCGGCAAACAAACCACCGCTGGTAGCGGTGGTTTTTTTGTTTGCAAGCAGCAGATTACGC
GCAGAAAAAAAGGATCTCAAGAAGATCCTTTGATCTTTTCTACGGGGTCTGACGCTCAGTGGAACGAAAA
CTCACGTTAAGGGATTTTGGTCATGACTAGTGCTTGGATTCTCACCAATAAAAAACGCCCGGCGGCAACC
GAGCGTTCTGAACAAATCCAGATGGAGTTCTGAGGTCATTACTGGATCTATCAACAGGAGTCCAAGCGAG
CTCTCGAACCCCAGAGTCCCGCTCAGAAGAACTCGTCAAGAAGGCGATAGAAGGCGATGCGCTGCGAATC
GGGAGCGGCGATACCGTAAAGCACGAGGAAGCGGTCAGCCCATTCGCCGCCAAGCTCTTCAGCAATATCA
CGGGTAGCCAACGCTATGTCCTGATAGCGGTCCGCCACACCCAGCCGGCCACAGTCGATGAATCCAGAAA
AGCGGCCATTTTCCACCATGATATTCGGCAAGCAGGCATCGCCATGGGTCACGACGAGATCCTCGCCGTC
GGGCATGCGCGCCTTGAGCCTGGCGAACAGTTCGGCTGGCGCGAGCCCCTGATGCTCTTCGTCCAGATCA
TCCTGATCGACAAGACCGGCTTCCATCCGAGTACGTGCTCGCTCGATGCGATGTTTCGCTTGGTGGTCGA
ATGGGCAGGTAGCCGGATCAAGCGTATGCAGCCGCCGCATTGCATCAGCCATGATGGATACTTTCTCGGC
AGGAGCAAGGTGAGATGACAGGAGATCCTGCCCCGGCACTTCGCCCAATAGCAGCCAGTCCCTTCCCGCT
TCAGTGACAACGTCGAGCACAGCTGCGCAAGGAACGCCCGTCGTGGCCAGCCACGATAGCCGCGCTGCCT
CGTCCTGCAGTTCATTCAGGGCACCGGACAGGTCGGTCTTGACAAAAAGAACCGGGCGCCCCTGCGCTGA
CAGCCGGAACACGGCGGCATCAGAGCAGCCGATTGTCTGTTGTGCCCAGTCATAGCCGAATAGCCTCTCC
ACCCAAGCGGCCGGAGAACCTGCGTGCAATCCATCTTGTTCAATCATGCGAAACGATCCTCATCCTGTCT
CTTGATCAGATCTTGATCCCCTGCGCCATCAGATCCTTGGCGGCAAGAAAGCCATCCAGTTTACTTTGCA
GGGCTTCCCAACCTTACCAGAGGGCGCCCCAGCTGGCAATTCC
Features (pLannotate 1.2.2; 8 found; start..end, strand, type, name):
    326..1039    +  CDS            hfriFP: hfriFP is a fluorescent protein published in 2013, derived from Herbaspirillum frisingense.
   1049..1069    +  CDS            ssrA tag (LVA) (fragment): C-terminal peptide that mediates degradation in bacteria through the ClpXP and ClpAP proteases (McGinness et al., 2006) mutant LVA variant that confers accelerated degradation under some conditions (Andersen et al., 1998)
   1081..1118    -  misc_feature   MCS (fragment): pBluescript multiple cloning site
   1142..1228    +  terminator     rrnB T1 terminator: Escherichia coli rrnB; transcription terminator T1 from the E. coli rrnB gene
   1392..1980    -  rep_origin     ori: high-copy-number ColE1/pMB1/pBR322/pUC origin of replication
   2068..2162    -  terminator     lambda t0 terminator: transcription terminator from phage lambda
   2196..2987    -  CDS            neo: KKA2_KLEPN - Also known as kan, nptII. Experimental evidence at protein level: Swiss-Prot protein existence level 1. Resistance to kanamycin, neomycin, paromomycin, ribostamycin, butirosin and gentamicin B. From Klebsiella pneumoniae.
   3019..3123    -  CDS            tnpA (fragment): TN5P_ECOLX - Also known as tnp. Experimental evidence at protein level: Swiss-Prot protein existence level 1. Mediates transposition of transposon Tn5 by a 'cut and paste' mechanism. First, the monomeric transposase binds the 19 bp inverted DNA repeats flanking the transposon. Then, dimerization of the DNA- bound transposase creates a synaptic DNA complex. After nicking of the first DNA strand, excision of the transposon proceeds through a series of intermediates. The transposase then mediates the insertion of the transposon at a new site by strand transfer. The activity of the wild- type tran
