[The description below was written by a language model from this plasmid's Addgene catalogue record and pLannotate feature annotations shown in this document.]
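Description:
pZE-PalkB-GFP is a small (about 3.1 kb) bacterial expression and synthetic-biology plasmid built on the modular pZE backbone. It serves as a fluorescent reporter for activity of the alkane-responsive PalkB promoter from Pseudomonas putida. It replicates in E. coli through a ColE1/pMB1-type origin. The catalogue lists copy number as unknown, although the annotation describes this origin family as high copy. Selection is with kanamycin, conferred by the Tn5-derived neo/nptII aminoglycoside phosphotransferase gene. The short "tnpA" fragment annotated next to it is most likely residual Tn5 sequence upstream of the resistance gene rather than a functional transposase.

The payload consists of two cloned pieces. A roughly 290 bp PalkB promoter fragment lies between AatII and KpnI, and a roughly 756 bp GFP cassette lies between KpnI and HindIII, so either module can be swapped by restriction cloning. The automated annotation labels the reporter open reading frame as "hfriFP", but this appears to be a similarity-based call, and the catalogue identifies the insert as GFP. A fragment of an ssrA (LVA) degradation tag is detected immediately downstream of the fluorescent protein coding region. An intact tag of this kind would target the protein to the ClpXP/ClpAP proteases and shorten its half-life, but the record does not state whether it is functional here. Transcription of the reporter ends at the rrnB T1 terminator, and a lambda t0 terminator follows the resistance gene, insulating the modules from one another.

No regulator gene such as AlkS is annotated on this plasmid, so any transcriptional activator needed for induction would have to be supplied separately. The associated work concerns evolving an alkane-inducible biosensor for better responsiveness to short-chain alkanes, with this construct providing the fluorescent readout.
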