Addgene plasmid #44381: pZE-PalkB-GFP
Depositing lab: Hal Alper. Depositing organization: University of Texas at Austin. Publication: Evolution of an alkane-inducible biosensor for increased responsiveness to short-chain alkanes. Reed B, Blazeck J, Alper H. J Biotechnol. 2012 Apr 15;158(3):75-9. doi: 10.1016/j.jbiotec.2012.01.028. Epub 2012 Feb 2. PubMed 22326628.
Backbone
  Vector backbone: pZE
  Backbone size w/o insert (bp): 2048
  Total vector size (bp): 3123
  Vector type: Bacterial Expression, Synthetic Biology
Growth in bacteria
  Bacterial resistance: Kanamycin, 50 μg/mL
  Growth temperature: 37°C
  Growth strain: DH5alpha
  Copy number: Unknown
Gene/Insert 1
  Gene/Insert name: GFP
  Insert size (bp): 756
  Promoter: PalkB
  Cloning method: Restriction Enzyme; 5′ cloning site KpnI (not destroyed); 3′ cloning site HindIII (not destroyed)
  Sequencing primers: 5′ see manuscript; 3′ rrnB-T1-term-Rev
Gene/Insert 2
  Gene/Insert name: PalkB
  Species: Pseudomonas putida
  Insert size (bp): 290
  Promoter: PalkB
  Cloning method: Restriction Enzyme; 5′ cloning site AatII (not destroyed); 3′ cloning site KpnI (not destroyed)
  Sequencing primers: 5′ see manuscript; 3′ GFP-R
Terms and licenses: Academic/Nonprofit Terms; Industry Terms: Not Available to Industry
How to cite: pZE-PalkB-GFP was a gift from Hal Alper (Addgene plasmid # 44381 ; http://n2t.net/addgene:44381 ; RRID:Addgene_44381)
