>Addgene plasmid #44381 | pZE-PalkB-GFP | addgene partial sequence | sequence record 62688 | Neo-R 5'-GCCCAGTCATAGCCGAATAG-3'
ATCCATCTTGTTCAATCATGCGAAACGATCCTCATCCTGTCTCTTGATCAGATCTTGATCCCCTGCGCCA
TCAGATCCTTGGCGGCAAGAAAGCCATCCAGTTTACTTTGCAGGGCTTCCCAACCTTACCAGAGGGCGCC
CCAGCTGGCAATTCCGACGTCTTACCCGGAAGCCCGGGTTTTGGAGGTTTCCAATCGTGCCTTGGCGCAG
CGACAGCCCTCGGTCCCCCAGATAGCCATTGATCACCGCCAGCATGCTTGCGGCCAGCTCGTGTTTTTCC
AGCAGACGACGGAGCAAAAACTACCCGTAGGTGTAGTTGGCGCAAGCGTCCGATTAGCTCAGGTTTAAGA
TGTCGAGAGTGAGAGTGGGCGGCTTAACTTTCTCAGTTAGGCATAAAATTACGTCTTAAATCTCGTAGCG
ACTAATTTAATAAAAATTGGAGAACACCAAAGAATTCATTAAAGAGGAGAAAGGTACCGCATGCGTAAAG
GAGAAGAACTTTTCACTGGAGTTGTCCCAATTCTTGTTGAATTAGATGGTGATGTTAATGGGCACAAATT
TTCTGTCAGTGGAGAGGGTGAAGGTGATGCAACATACGGAAAACTTACCCTTAAATTTATTTGCACTACT
GGAAAACTACCTGTTCCATGGCCAACACTTGTCACTACTTTCGGTTATGGTGTTCAATGCTTTGCGAGAT
ACCCAGATCATATGAAACAGCATGACTTTTTCAAGAGTGCCATGCCCGAAGGTTATGTACAGGAAAGAAC
TATATTTTTCAAAGATGACGGGAACTACAAGACACGTGCTGAA
